Addgene plasmid #212031: pMX-IG-ATG3 (K62D/K64D)
Purpose: Expresses untagged ATG3 (K62D/K64D) in mammalian cells
Depositing lab: Michael Lazarou. Depositing organization: Walter and Eliza Hall Institute of Medical Research. Publication: Three-step docking by WIPI2, ATG16L1, and ATG3 delivers LC3 to the phagophore. Rao S, Skulsuppaisarn M, Strong LM, Ren X, Lazarou M, Hurley JH, Hummer G. Sci Adv. 2024 Feb 9;10(6):eadj8027. doi: 10.1126/sciadv.adj8027. Epub 2024 Feb 7. PubMed 38324698.
Backbone
  Vector backbone: pMX-IG
  Backbone manufacturer: Cell Biolabs
  Vector type: Mammalian Expression, Retroviral
Growth in bacteria
  Bacterial resistance: Ampicillin, 100 μg/mL
  Growth temperature: 37°C
  Growth strain: NEB Stable
  Copy number: High Copy
Gene/Insert
  Gene/Insert name: ATG3
  Species: H. sapiens (human)
  Entrez Gene: ATG3 (a.k.a. APG3, APG3-LIKE, APG3L, PC3-96, hApg3)
Terms and licenses: Academic/Nonprofit Terms; Industry Terms: Not Available to Industry
How to cite: pMX-IG-ATG3 (K62D/K64D) was a gift from Michael Lazarou (Addgene plasmid # 212031 ; http://n2t.net/addgene:212031 ; RRID:Addgene_212031)
