[The description below was written by a language model from this plasmid's Addgene catalogue record and pLannotate feature annotations shown in this document.]
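Description:
pMX-IG-ATG3 (K62D/K64D) is a Moloney murine leukemia virus-based retroviral expression vector built on the pMX-IG backbone, designed to deliver an untagged mutant form of human ATG3 into mammalian cells. In bacteria it is maintained through a high-copy ColE1/pUC-type origin and selected with ampicillin via the β-lactamase gene and its native promoter.

The retroviral unit is bounded by MMLV long terminal repeats. Downstream of the 5' LTR lie the MMLV packaging signal (with an adjacent fragment annotated as MESV Ψ), a truncated gag segment lacking its start codon, and a pol region carrying the splice acceptor. Together these elements allow the transcript to be packaged into virions when gag, pol and env are supplied in trans by packaging cells, and they support expression of the downstream insert. No separate internal promoter is annotated, so transcription presumably comes from the 5' LTR. The ATG3 coding sequence follows, carrying lysine-to-aspartate substitutions at positions 62 and 64. Because the plasmid is circular, it runs across the sequence numbering origin into an EMCV IRES and a fluorescent protein reading frame. The automated annotation calls this reporter EYFP, whereas the "IG" backbone name conventionally denotes IRES-GFP, so the exact variant should be checked against the sequence. The bicistronic layout lets transduced cells be identified or sorted by fluorescence while ATG3 itself stays untagged.

ATG3 is the E2-like enzyme that conjugates ATG8-family proteins such as LC3 to phosphatidylethanolamine during autophagy. The associated study concerns the docking of WIPI2, ATG16L1 and ATG3 that delivers LC3 to the phagophore, so this charge-reversal mutant is suited to stable expression for testing the role of these residues, although the record does not state their specific function.
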