Features (pLannotate 1.2.2; 14 found; start..end, strand, type, name):
    135..597     +  misc_feature   IRES: internal ribosome entry site (IRES) of the encephalomyocarditis virus (EMCV)
    611..1330    +  CDS            EYFP: enhanced YFP mammalian codon-optimized
   1379..1500    +  LTR            3' LTR (ΔU3) (fragment): self-inactivating 3' long terminal repeat (LTR) from Moloney murine leukemia virus
   1501..1970    +  LTR            LTR: long terminal repeat from Moloney murine leukemia virus
   2036..2088    -  CDS            lacI (fragment): lac repressor; lacI; The lac repressor binds to the lac operator to inhibit transcription in E. coli. This inhibition can be relieved by adding lactose or isopropyl-β-D-thiogalactopyranoside (IPTG).
   2271..2859    -  rep_origin     ori: high-copy-number ColE1/pMB1/pBR322/pUC origin of replication
   3023..3883    -  CDS            AmpR: β-lactamase; bla; confers resistance to ampicillin, carbenicillin, and related antibiotics
   3884..3988    -  promoter       AmpR promoter: bla
   4018..4611    +  LTR            LTR: long terminal repeat from Moloney murine leukemia virus
   4674..4873    +  misc_feature   MMLV Ψ: packaging signal of Moloney murine leukemia virus (MMLV)
   4925..5013    +  misc_feature   MESV Ψ (fragment): packaging signal of murine embryonic stem cell virus
   5090..5506    +  CDS            gag (truncated): truncated Moloney murine leukemia virus (MMLV) gag gene lacking the start codon
   5516..5890    +  misc_feature   pol region: Moloney murine leukemia virus (MMLV) pol region containing the splice acceptor site
   5940..6881    +  CDS            ATG3: ATG3_HUMAN - Also known as APG3, APG3L. Experimental evidence at protein level: Swiss-Prot protein existence level 1. E2 conjugating enzyme required for the cytoplasm to vacuole transport (Cvt), autophagy, and mitochondrial homeostasis. Responsible for the E2-like covalent binding of phosphatidylethanolamine to the C- terminal Gly of ATG8-like proteins (GABARAP, GABARAPL1, GABARAPL2 or MAP1LC3A). The ATG12-ATG5 conjugate plays a role of an E3 and promotes the transfer of ATG8-like proteins from ATG3 to phosphatidylethanolamine (PE). This step is required for the membrane association of ATG8-li
>Addgene plasmid #212031 | pMX-IG-ATG3 (K62D/K64D) | addgene full sequence | sequence record 422852 | Addgene NGS Result
GGGCCGGCGCGCCGCGGCCGCTACGTAAATTCCGCCCCCCCCCCTAACGTTACTGGCCGAAGCCGCTTGG
AATAAGGCCGGTGTGCGTTTGTCTATATGTTATTTTCCACCATATTGCCGTCTTTTGGCAATGTGAGGGC
CCGGAAACCTGGCCCTGTCTTCTTGACGAGCATTCCTAGGGGTCTTTCCCCTCTCGCCAAAGGAATGCAA
GGTCTGTTGAATGTCGTGAAGGAAGCAGTTCCTCTGGAAGCTTCTTGAAGACAAACAACGTCTGTAGCGA
CCCTTTGCAGGCAGCGGAACCCCCCACCTGGCGACAGGTGCCTCTGCGGCCAAAAGCCACGTGTATAAGA
TACACCTGCAAAGGCGGCACAACCCCAGTGCCACGTTGTGAGTTGGATAGTTGTGGAAAGAGTCAAATGG
CTCTCCTCAAGCGTATTCAACAAGGGGCTGAAGGATGCCCAGAAGGTACCCCATTGTATGGGATCTGATC
TGGGGCCTCGGTGCACATGCTTTACATGTGTTTAGTCGAGGTTAAAAAAACGTCTAGGCCCCCCGAACCA
CGGGGACGTGGTTTTCCTTTGAAAAACACGATGATAATATGGCCACAACCATGGTGAGCAAGGGCGAGGA
GCTGTTCACCGGGGTGGTGCCCATCCTGGTCGAGCTGGACGGCGACGTAAACGGCCACAAGTTCAGCGTG
TCCGGCGAGGGCGAGGGCGATGCCACCTACGGCAAGCTGACCCTGAAGTTCATCTGCACCACCGGCAAGC
TGCCCGTGCCCTGGCCCACCCTCGTGACCACCTTCGGCTACGGCCTGCAGTGCTTCGCCCGCTACCCCGA
CCACATGAAGCAGCACGACTTCTTCAAGTCCGCCATGCCCGAAGGCTACGTCCAGGAGCGCACCATCTTC
TTCAAGGACGACGGCAACTACAAGACCCGCGCCGAGGTGAAGTTCGAGGGCGACACCCTGGTGAACCGCA
TCGAGCTGAAGGGCATCGACTTCAAGGAGGACGGCAACATCCTGGGGCACAAGCTGGAGTACAACTACAA
CAGCCACAACGTCTATATCATGGCCGACAAGCAGAAGAACGGCATCAAGGTGAACTTCAAGATCCGCCAC
AACATCGAGGACGGCAGCGTGCAGCTCGCCGACCACTACCAGCAGAACACCCCCATCGGCGACGGCCCCG
TGCTGCTGCCCGACAACCACTACCTGAGCTACCAGTCCGCCCTGAGCAAAGACCCCAACGAGAAGCGCGA
TCACATGGTCCTGCTGGAGTTCGTGACCGCCGCCGGGATCACTCTCGGCATGGACGAGCTGTACAAGTAA
GTCGACGATAAAATAAAAGATTTTATTTAGTCTCCAGAAAAAGGGGGGAATGAAAGACCCCACCTGTAGG
TTTGGCAAGCTAGCTTAAGTAACGCCATTTTGCAAGGCATGGAAAAATACATAACTGAGAATAGAGAAGT
TCAGATCAAGGTCAGGAACAGATGGAACAGCTGAATATGGGCCAAACAGGATATCTGTGGTAAGCAGTTC
CTGCCCCGGCTCAGGGCCAAGAACAGATGGAACAGCTGAATATGGGCCAAACAGGATATCTGTGGTAAGC
AGTTCCTGCCCCGGCTCAGGGCCAAGAACAGATGGTCCCCAGATGCGGTCCAGCCCTCAGCAGTTTCTAG
AGAACCATCAGATGTTTCCAGGGTGCCCCAAGGACCTGAAATGACCCTGTGCCTTATTTGAACTAACCAA
TCAGTTCGCTTCTCGCTTCTGTTCGCGCGCTTCTGCTCCCCGAGCTCAATAAAAGAGCCCACAACCCCTC
ACTCGGGGCGCCAGTCCTCCGATTGACTGAGTCGCCCGGGTACCCGTGTATCCAATAAACCCTCTTGCAG
TTGCATCCGACTTGTGGTCTCGCTGTTCCTTGGGAGGGTCTCCTCTGAGTGATTGACTACCCGTCAGCGG
GGGTCTTTCACATGCAGCATGTATCAAAATTAATTTGGTTTTTTTTCTTAAGTATTTACATTAAATGGCC
ATAGTTGCATTAATGAATCGGCCAACGCGCGGGGAGAGGCGGTTTGCGTATTGGGCGCTCTTCCGCTTCC
TCGCTCACTGACTCGCTGCGCTCGGTCGTTCGGCTGCGGCGAGCGGTATCAGCTCACTCAAAGGCGGTAA
TACGGTTATCCACAGAATCAGGGGATAACGCAGGAAAGAACATGTGAGCAAAAGGCCAGCAAAAGGCCAG
GAACCGTAAAAAGGCCGCGTTGCTGGCGTTTTTCCATAGGCTCCGCCCCCCTGACGAGCATCACAAAAAT
CGACGCTCAAGTCAGAGGTGGCGAAACCCGACAGGACTATAAAGATACCAGGCGTTTCCCCCTGGAAGCT
CCCTCGTGCGCTCTCCTGTTCCGACCCTGCCGCTTACCGGATACCTGTCCGCCTTTCTCCCTTCGGGAAG
CGTGGCGCTTTCTCATAGCTCACGCTGTAGGTATCTCAGTTCGGTGTAGGTCGTTCGCTCCAAGCTGGGC
TGTGTGCACGAACCCCCCGTTCAGCCCGACCGCTGCGCCTTATCCGGTAACTATCGTCTTGAGTCCAACC
CGGTAAGACACGACTTATCGCCACTGGCAGCAGCCACTGGTAACAGGATTAGCAGAGCGAGGTATGTAGG
CGGTGCTACAGAGTTCTTGAAGTGGTGGCCTAACTACGGCTACACTAGAAGAACAGTATTTGGTATCTGC
GCTCTGCTGAAGCCAGTTACCTTCGGAAAAAGAGTTGGTAGCTCTTGATCCGGCAAACAAACCACCGCTG
GTAGCGGTGGTTTTTTTGTTTGCAAGCAGCAGATTACGCGCAGAAAAAAAGGATCTCAAGAAGATCCTTT
GATCTTTTCTACGGGGTCTGACGCTCAGTGGAACGAAAACTCACGTTAAGGGATTTTGGTCATGAGATTA
TCAAAAAGGATCTTCACCTAGATCCTTTTGCGGCCGGCCGCAAATCAATCTAAAGTATATATGAGTAAAC
TTGGTCTGACAGTTACCAATGCTTAATCAGTGAGGCACCTATCTCAGCGATCTGTCTATTTCGTTCATCC
ATAGTTGCCTGACTCCCCGTCGTGTAGATAACTACGATACGGGAGGGCTTACCATCTGGCCCCAGTGCTG
CAATGATACCGCGAGACCCACGCTCACCGGCTCCAGATTTATCAGCAATAAACCAGCCAGCCGGAAGGGC
CGAGCGCAGAAGTGGTCCTGCAACTTTATCCGCCTCCATCCAGTCTATTAATTGTTGCCGGGAAGCTAGA
GTAAGTAGTTCGCCAGTTAATAGTTTGCGCAACGTTGTTGCCATTGCTACAGGCATCGTGGTGTCACGCT
CGTCGTTTGGTATGGCTTCATTCAGCTCCGGTTCCCAACGATCAAGGCGAGTTACATGATCCCCCATGTT
GTGCAAAAAAGCGGTTAGCTCCTTCGGTCCTCCGATCGTTGTCAGAAGTAAGTTGGCCGCAGTGTTATCA
CTCATGGTTATGGCAGCACTGCATAATTCTCTTACTGTCATGCCATCCGTAAGATGCTTTTCTGTGACTG
GTGAGTACTCAACCAAGTCATTCTGAGAATAGTGTATGCGGCGACCGAGTTGCTCTTGCCCGGCGTCAAT
ACGGGATAATACCGCGCCACATAGCAGAACTTTAAAAGTGCTCATCATTGGAAAACGTTCTTCGGGGCGA
AAACTCTCAAGGATCTTACCGCTGTTGAGATCCAGTTCGATGTAACCCACTCGTGCACCCAACTGATCTT
CAGCATCTTTTACTTTCACCAGCGTTTCTGGGTGAGCAAAAACAGGAAGGCAAAATGCCGCAAAAAAGGG
AATAAGGGCGACACGGAAATGTTGAATACTCATACTCTTCCTTTTTCAATATTATTGAAGCATTTATCAG
GGTTATTGTCTCATGAGCGGATACATATTTGAATGTATTTAGAAAAATAAACAAATAGGGGTTCCGCGCA
CATTTCCCCGAAAAGTGCCACCTGCATAATGAAAGACCCCACCTGTAGGTTTGGCAAGCTAGCTTAAGTA
ACGCCATTTTGCAAGGCATGGAAAAATACATAACTGAGAATAGAAAAGTTCAGATCAAGGTCAGGAACAG
ATGGAACAGCTGAATATGGGCCAAACAGGATATCTGTGGTAAGCAGTTCCTGCCCCGGCTCAGGGCCAAG
AACAGATGGAACAGCTGAATATGGGCCAAACAGGATATCTGTGGTAAGCAGTTCCTGCCCCGGCTCAGGG
CCAAGAACAGATGGTCCCCAGATGCGGTCCAGCCCTCAGCAGTTTCTAGAGAACCATCAGATGTTTCCAG
GGTGCCCCAAGGACCTGAAATGACCCTGTGCCTTATTTGAACTAACCAATCAGTTCGCTTCTCGCTTCTG
TTCGCGCGCTTCTGCTCCCCGAGCTCAATAAAAGAGCCCACAACCCCTCACTCGGCGCGCCAGTCCTCCG
ATTGACTGAGTCGCCCGGGTACCCGTGTATCCAATAAACCCTCTTGCAGTTGCATCCGACTTGTGGTCTC
GCTGTTCCTTGGGAGGGTCTCCTCTGAGTGATTGACTACCCGTCAGCGGGGGTCTTTCATTTGGGGGCTC
GTCCGGGATCGGGAGACCCCTGCCCAGGGACCACCGACCCACCACCGGGAGGTAAGCTGGCCAGCAACTT
ATCTGTGTCTGTCCGATTGTCTAGTGTCTATGACTGATTTTATGCGCCTGCGTCGGTACTAGTTAGCTAA
CTAGCTCTGTATCTGGCGGACCCGTGGTGGAACTGACGAGTTCGGAACACCCGGCCGCAACCCTGGGAGA
CGTCCCAGGGACTTCGGGGGCCGTTTTTGTGGCCCGACCTGAGTCCAAAAATCCCGATCGTTTTGGACTC
TTTGGTGCACCCCCCTAATAGGAGGGATATGTGGTTCTGGTAGGAGACGAGAACCTAAAACAGTTCCCGC
CTCCGTCTGAATTTTTGCTTTCGGTTTGGGACCGAAGCCGCGCCGCGCGTCTTGTCTGCTGCAGCATCGT
TCTGTGTTGTCTCTGTCTGACTGTGTTTCTGTATTTGTCTGAAAATTAGGGCCAGACTGTTACCACTCCC
TTAAGTTTGACCTTAGGTCACTGGAAAGATGTCGAGCGGATCGCTCACAACCAGTCGGTAGATGTCAAGA
AGAGACGTTGGGTTACCTTCTGCTCTGCAGAATGGCCAACCTTTAACGTCGGATGGCCGCGAGACGGCAC
CTTTAACCGAGACCTCATCACCCAGGTTAAGATCAAGGTCTTTTCACCTGGCCCGCATGGACACCCAGAC
CAGGTCCCCTACATCGTGACCTGGGAAGCCTTGGCTTTTGACCCCCCTCCCTGGGTCAAGCCCTTTGTAC
ACCCTAAGCCTCCGCCTCCTCTTCCTCCATCCGCCCCGTCTCTCCCCCTTGAACCTCCTCGTTCGACCCC
GCCTCGATCCTCCCTTTATCCAGCCCTCACTCCTTCTCTAGGCGCCCCCATATGGCCATATGAGATCTTA
TATGGGGCACCCCCGCCCCTTGTAAACTTCCCTGACCCTGACATGACAAGAGTTACTAACAGCCCCTCTC
TCCAAGCTCACTTACAGGCTCTCTACTTAGTCCAGCACGAAGTCTGGAGACCTCTGGCGGCAGCCTACCA
AGAACAACTGGACCGACCGGTGGTACCTCACCCTTACCGAGTCGGCGACACAGTGTGGGTCCGCCGACAC
CAGACTAAGAACCTAGAACCTCGCTGGAAAGGACCTTACACAGTCCTGCTGACCACCCCCACCGCCCTCA
AAGTAGACGGCATCGCAGCTTGGATACACGCCGCCCACGTGAAGGCTGCCGACCCCGGGGGTGGACCATC
CTCTAGACTGCCGGATCTAGCTAGTTAATTAAGGATCCCAGTGTGGTGGTACGGAATTCATGCAGAATGT
GATTAATACTGTGAAGGGAAAGGCACTGGAAGTGGCTGAGTACCTGACCCCGGTCCTCAAGGAATCAAAG
TTTAAGGAAACAGGTGTAATTACCCCAGAAGAGTTTGTGGCAGCTGGAGATCACCTAGTCCACCACTGTC
CAACATGGCAATGGGCTACAGGGGAAGAATTGGACGTGGACGCATACCTACCAACAGGCAAACAATTTTT
GGTAACCAAAAATGTGCCGTGCTATAAGCGGTGCAAACAGATGGAATATTCAGATGAATTGGAAGCTATC
ATTGAAGAAGATGATGGTGATGGCGGATGGGTAGATACATATCACAACACAGGTATTACAGGAATAACGG
AAGCCGTTAAAGAGATCACACTGGAAAATAAGGACAATATAAGGCTTCAAGATTGCTCAGCACTATGTGA
AGAGGAAGAAGATGAAGATGAAGGAGAAGCTGCAGATATGGAAGAATATGAAGAGAGTGGATTGTTGGAA
ACAGATGAGGCTACCCTAGATACAAGGAAAATAGTAGAAGCTTGTAAAGCCAAAACTGATGCTGGCGGTG
AAGATGCTATTTTGCAAACCAGAACTTATGACCTTTACATCACTTATGATAAATATTACCAGACTCCACG
ATTATGGTTGTTTGGCTATGATGAGCAACGGCAGCCTTTAACAGTTGAGCACATGTATGAAGACATCAGT
CAGGATCATGTGAAGAAAACAGTGACCATTGAAAATCACCCTCATCTGCCACCACCTCCCATGTGTTCAG
TTCACCCATGCAGGCATGCTGAGGTGATGAAGAAAATCATTGAGACTGTTGCAGAAGGAGGGGGAGAACT
TGGAGTTCATATGTATCTTCTTATTTTCTTGAAATTTGTACAAGCTGTCATTCCAACAATAGAATATGAC
TACACAAGACACTTCACAATGTAACTCGA
